>Addgene plasmid #175315 | pH6HTC_drHUR-Halo | addgene full sequence | sequence record 345608 | Addgene NGS Result
GCCCGCCATAAACTGCCAGGCATCAAATTAAGCAGAAGGCCATCCTGACGGATGGCCTTTTTGCGTTTCT
ACAAACTCTTTTGTTTATTTTTCTAAATACATTCAAATATGTATCCGCTCATGGATCTCGATCCCGCGAA
ATTAATACGACTCACTATAGGGTATTTTAACTTTACTAAGGAGCGATCGCTTCCGAATTCCTACCGCGGA
TATCTAGAGCCACCATGGCGTCGAACGGTTACGAAGACCACATGGCCGATGAGCTCATCGACTCCAAAAC
CAACCTTATCGTCAACTACCTGCCACAGAATATGAGCCAGGATGAGCTGCGGAGTCTCTTCAGCAGCATT
GGGGAGGTGGAGTCTGCCAAACTTATCCGAGACAAAGTAGCAGGCCACAGTTTAGGGTACGGATTTGTTA
ACTATCTTAACCCTAATGATGCAGAAAGAGCAATCAGTACTCTCAATGGACTGAGACTACAGTCTAAAAC
TATCAAGGTGTCATATGCCAGGCCAAGCTCTGACTCCATCAAGGATGCTAATCTTTACATCAGTGGGCTG
CCTAAAACAATGACACAAAAGGATGTTGAAGAAATGTTCGGACGTTATGGTCGAATAATCAACTCCCGTG
TACTTGTTGATCAGGCATCAGGACTCTCTCGTGGTGTGGCTTTCATTCGATTTGACAAAAGGGCAGAGGC
AGAGGACGCAATCAAGGACTTGAATGGACAAAAACCACCAGGCGCTGCTGAGCAGATGACTGTGAAGTTT
GCAGCCAGTCCCAACCAAGTGAAAAACACACAAGTTATTCCCCAGGTGTATCACCAACAGTCTCGCCGCT
TTGGAGGACCCGTCCACCACCAGGCCCAGAGATTCAGGTTTTCTCCGATGAGCGTGGACCACATGAGCGG
CATGTCTGGTGTAAACGTGCCTGGAAACTCTTCATCAGGCTGGTGCATCTTCATCTACAACTTGGGCCAG
GACGCAGATGAGGGCATTCTGTGGCAGATGTTCGGGCCCTTCGGCGCAGTCACAAACGTCAAAGTTATCC
GTGACTTCAACACCAACAAGTGCAAAGGATTTGGGTTTGTTACCATGACACACTACGAAGAGGCCGCCAT
GGCTATCGCCAGTCTCAACGGCTACCGTCTCGGGGACAAGATTTTACAAGTGTCATTCAAAACAAGCAAG
TCGCACAAGGGCGGCTCCGGCTCCTGCAGGCGAGCTCTCGAGCCAACCACTGAGGATCTGTACTTTCAGA
GCGATAACGATGGATCCGAAATCGGTACTGGCTTTCCATTCGACCCCCATTATGTGGAAGTCCTGGGCGA
GCGCATGCACTACGTCGATGTTGGTCCGCGCGATGGCACCCCTGTGCTGTTCCTGCACGGTAACCCGACC
TCCTCCTACGTGTGGCGCAACATCATCCCGCATGTTGCACCGACCCATCGCTGCATTGCTCCAGACCTGA
TCGGTATGGGCAAATCCGACAAACCAGACCTGGGTTATTTCTTCGACGACCACGTCCGCTTCATGGATGC
CTTCATCGAAGCCCTGGGTCTGGAAGAGGTCGTCCTGGTCATTCACGACTGGGGCTCCGCTCTGGGTTTC
CACTGGGCCAAGCGCAATCCAGAGCGCGTCAAAGGTATTGCATTTATGGAGTTCATCCGCCCTATCCCGA
CCTGGGACGAATGGCCAGAATTTGCCCGCGAGACCTTCCAGGCCTTCCGCACCACCGACGTCGGCCGCAA
GCTGATCATCGATCAGAACGTTTTTATCGAGGGTACGCTGCCGATGGGTGTCGTCCGCCCGCTGACTGAA
GTCGAGATGGACCATTACCGCGAGCCGTTCCTGAATCCTGTTGACCGCGAGCCACTGTGGCGCTTCCCAA
ACGAGCTGCCAATCGCCGGTGAGCCAGCGAACATCGTCGCGCTGGTCGAAGAATACATGGACTGGCTGCA
CCAGTCCCCTGTCCCGAAGCTGCTGTTCTGGGGCACCCCAGGCGTTCTGATCCCACCGGCCGAAGCCGCT
CGCCTGGCCAAAAGCCTGCCTAACTGCAAGGCTGTGGACATCGGCCCGGGTCTGAATCTGCTGCAAGAAG
ACAACCCGGACCTGATCGGCAGCGAGATCGCGCGCTGGCTGTCTACTCTGGAGATTTCCGGTCATCATCA
CCATCACCACTAATAGTCAACCGCTGAGCAATAACTAGCATAACCCCTTGGGGCCTCTAAACGGGTCTTG
AGGGGTTTTTTGCTGAAAGGAGGAACTATATCCGGTTCGCTTGCTGTCCATAAAACCGCCCAGTCTAGCT
ATCGCCATGTAAGCCCACTGCAAGCTACCTGCTTTCTCTTTGCGCTTGCGTTTTCCCTTGTCCAGATAGC
CCAGTAGCTGACATTCATCCGGGGTCAGCACCGTTTCTGCGGACTGGCTTTCTACGTAATGGTTTCTTAG
ACGTCAGGTGGCACTTTTCGGGGAAATGTGCGCGGAACCCCTATTTGTTTATTTTTCTAAATACATTCAA
ATATGTATCCGCTCATGAGACAATAACCCTGATAAATGCTTCAATAATATTGAAAAAGGAAGAGTATGAG
TATTCAACATTTCCGTGTCGCCCTTATTCCCTTTTTTGCGGCATTTTGCCTTCCTGTTTTTGCTCACCCA
GAAACGCTGGTGAAAGTAAAAGATGCTGAAGATCAGTTGGGTGCACGAGTGGGTTACATCGAACTGGATC
TCAACAGCGGTAAGATCCTTGAGAGTTTTCGCCCCGAAGAACGTTTTCCAATGATGAGCACTTTCAAAGT
TCTGCTATGTGGCGCGGTATTATCCCGTATTGACGCCGGGCAAGAGCAACTCGGTCGCCGCATACACTAT
TCTCAGAATGACTTGGTTGAGTACTCACCAGTCACAGAAAAGCATCTTACGGATGGCATGACAGTAAGAG
AATTATGCAGTGCTGCCATAACCATGAGTGATAACACTGCGGCCAACTTACTTCTGACAACTATCGGAGG
ACCGAAGGAGCTAACCGCTTTTTTGCACAACATGGGGGATCATGTAACTCGCCTTGATCGTTGGGAACCG
GAGCTGAATGAAGCCATACCAAACGACGAGCGTGACACCACGATGCCTGTAGCAATGGCAACAACGTTGC
GCAAACTATTAACTGGCGAACTACTTACTCTAGCTTCCCGGCAACAATTAATAGACTGGATGGAGGCGGA
TAAAGTTGCAGGACCACTTCTGCGCTCGGCCCTTCCGGCTGGCTGGTTTATTGCTGATAAATCTGGAGCC
GGTGAGCGTGGGTCTCGCGGTATCATTGCAGCACTGGGGCCAGATGGTAAGCCCTCCCGTATCGTAGTTA
TCTACACGACGGGGAGTCAGGCAACTATGGATGAACGAAATAGACAGATCGCTGAGATAGGTGCCTCACT
GATTAAGCATTGGTAATTCGAAATGACCGACCAAGCGACGCCCAACCGGTATCAGCTCACTCAAAGGCGG
TAATACGGTTATCCACAGAATCAGGGGATAACGCAGGAAAGAACATGTGAGCAAAAGGCCAGCAAAAGGC
CAGGAACCGTAAAAAGGCCGCGTTGCTGGCGTTTTTCCATAGGCTCCGCCCCCCTGACGAGCATCACAAA
AATCGACGCTCAAGTCAGAGGTGGCGAAACCCGACAGGACTATAAAGATACCAGGCGTTTCCCCCTGGAA
GCTCCCTCGTGCGCTCTCCTGTTCCGACCCTGCCGCTTACCGGATACCTGTCCGCCTTTCTCCCTTCGGG
AAGCGTGGCGCTTTCTCATAGCTCACGCTGTAGGTATCTCAGTTCGGTGTAGGTCGTTCGCTCCAAGCTG
GGCTGTGTGCACGAACCCCCCGTTCAGCCCGACCGCTGCGCCTTATCCGGTAACTATCGTCTTGAGTCCA
ACCCGGTAAGACACGACTTATCGCCACTGGCAGCAGCCACTGGTAACAGGATTAGCAGAGCGAGGTATGT
AGGCGGTGCTACAGAGTTCTTGAAGTGGTGGCCTAACTACGGCTACACTAGAAGGACAGTATTTGGTATC
TGCGCTCTGCTGAAGCCAGTTACCTTCGGAAAAAGAGTTGGTAGCTCTTGATCCGGCAAACAAACCACCG
CTGGTAGCGGTGGTTTTTTTGTTTGCAAGCAGCAGATTACGCGCAGAAAAAAAGGATTTCAAGAAGATCC
TTTGATCTTTTCTACGGGGTCTGACGCTCAGTGGAACGAAAACTCACGTTAAGGGCATATGATGGTAGTG
TGGGGTCTCCCCATGCGAGAGTAGGGAACTGCCAGGCATCAAATAAAACGAAAGGCTCAGTCGAAAGACT
GGGCCTTTCGTTTTATCTGTTGTTTGTCGGTGAACGCTCTCCTGAGTAGGACAAATCCGCCGGGAGCGGA
TTTGAACGTTGCGAAGCAACGGCCCGGAGGGTGGCGGGCAGGAC
Features (pLannotate 1.2.2; 12 found; start..end, strand, type, name):
     34..61      +  terminator     rrnB T2 terminator: transcription terminator T2 from the E. coli rrnB gene
     80..123     +  promoter       AmpR promoter (fragment): bla
    143..161     +  promoter       T7 promoter: promoter for bacteriophage T7 RNA polymerase
    231..1199    +  CDS            Elavl1: ELAV1_MOUSE - Also known as Elra, Hua. Experimental evidence at protein level: Swiss-Prot protein existence level 1. RNA-binding protein that binds to the 3'-UTR region of mRNAs and increases their stability. Involved in embryonic stem cells (ESCs) differentiation: preferentially binds mRNAs that are not methylated by N6-methyladenosine (m6A), stabilizing them, promoting ESCs differentiation (PubMed:24394384). Binds to poly-U elements and AU-rich elements (AREs) in the 3'-UTR of target mRNAs. Binds avidly to the AU- rich element in FOS and IL3/interleukin-3 mRNAs. In the case of the FOS AU-ric
   1242..1262    +  CDS            TEV site: tobacco etch virus (TEV) protease recognition and cleavage site
   1278..2161    +  CDS            HaloTag® (fragment): modified bacterial dehalogenase that forms covalent bonds with chloroalkane derivatives
   2205..2252    +  terminator     T7 terminator: transcription terminator for bacteriophage T7 RNA polymerase
   2262..2438    -  CDS            tnpA (fragment): TN5P_ECOLX - Also known as tnp. Experimental evidence at protein level: Swiss-Prot protein existence level 1. Mediates transposition of transposon Tn5 by a 'cut and paste' mechanism. First, the monomeric transposase binds the 19 bp inverted DNA repeats flanking the transposon. Then, dimerization of the DNA- bound transposase creates a synaptic DNA complex. After nicking of the first DNA strand, excision of the transposon proceeds through a series of intermediates. The transposase then mediates the insertion of the transposon at a new site by strand transfer. The activity of the wild- type tran
   2481..2585    +  promoter       AmpR promoter: bla
   2586..3446    +  CDS            AmpR: β-lactamase; bla; confers resistance to ampicillin, carbenicillin, and related antibiotics
   3604..4192    -  rep_origin     ori: high-copy-number ColE1/pMB1/pBR322/pUC origin of replication
   4310..4396    +  terminator     rrnB T1 terminator: Escherichia coli rrnB; transcription terminator T1 from the E. coli rrnB gene
