[The description below was written by a language model from this plasmid's Addgene catalogue record and pLannotate feature annotations shown in this document.]
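Description:
pH6HTC_drHUR-Halo is a 4,454-nt bacterial and cell-free expression plasmid built on a pH6HTC backbone from which the cer region has been removed. It is maintained in E. coli as a high-copy plasmid through a ColE1/pUC-type origin of replication and is selected with ampicillin via the β-lactamase gene driven by its own bla promoter. rrnB T1 and T2 terminators lie upstream of the expression cassette, where they would shield it from read-through transcription originating in the backbone. The annotation also picks up a short partial AmpR promoter and a small Tn5 transposase fragment, which appear to be non-functional backbone remnants.

The payload is the zebrafish (D. rerio) HuR/ELAVL1 coding sequence (elavl1a), inserted by Gibson cloning. The automated annotation labels this ORF by its closest mouse Elavl1 homologue, but the catalogue entry gives the species as zebrafish. HuR is an RNA-binding protein known for binding U-rich and AU-rich elements in mRNA 3′ UTRs and stabilising those transcripts. Transcription is driven by a T7 promoter and ended by a T7 terminator, so expression requires T7 RNA polymerase, either in a suitable bacterial strain or in a coupled in vitro system. The ORF is fused in frame at its C-terminus to a TEV protease cleavage site followed by HaloTag and, according to the catalogue, a 6xHis tag (not separately annotated in the feature table). HaloTag bonds covalently to chloroalkane ligands, allowing immobilisation or labelling of the fusion, the His tag offers metal-affinity purification, and the TEV site permits release of HuR from the tags.

The stated purpose is production of the HaloTag fusion protein, and the associated publication concerns large-scale identification of RNA-binding protein–RNA interactions.
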