Addgene plasmid #175315: pH6HTC_drHUR-Halo
Purpose: Production of HaloTag fusion protein
Depositing lab: Claudia Kutter. Depositing organization: Karolinska Institutet. Publication: Large-scale identification of RBP-RNA interactions by RAPseq refines essentials of post-transcriptional gene regulation. Atanasoai I, Papavasileiou S, Preiß N, Kutter C. bioRxiv 2021.11.08.467743 10.1101/2021.11.08.467743.
Backbone
  Vector backbone: pH6HTC_minus_cer-region
  Vector type: Bacterial Expression ; Cell Free Expression
Growth in bacteria
  Bacterial resistance: Ampicillin, 100 μg/mL
  Growth temperature: 37°C
  Growth strain: DH5alpha
  Copy number: High Copy
Gene/Insert
  Gene/Insert name: HUR (alt name: ELAVL1)
  Species: D. rerio (zebrafish)
  Entrez Gene: elavl1a (a.k.a. elavl1, elra, fa25f08, fb59a02, fc60g02, hua, wu:fa25f08, wu:fb59a02, wu:fc60g02, zHuA)
  Tag / fusion protein: HaloTag-6xHis (C terminal on backbone)
  Cloning method: Gibson Cloning
Terms and licenses: Academic/Nonprofit Terms; Industry Terms: Not Available to Industry
Depositor comments: Please visit https://doi.org/10.1101/2021.11.08.467743 for bioRxiv preprint.
How to cite: pH6HTC_drHUR-Halo was a gift from Claudia Kutter (Addgene plasmid # 175315 ; http://n2t.net/addgene:175315 ; RRID:Addgene_175315)
